>Addgene plasmid #186070 | pTR-459 tNGFR-P2A-STAT6 | addgene full sequence | sequence record 367324 | Addgene NGS Result
AGGCCCTTTCGTCTCGCGCGTTTCGGTGATGACGGTGAAAACCTCTGACACATGCAGCTCCCGGAGACGG
TCACAGCTTGTCTGTAAGCGGATGCCGGGAGCAGACAAGCCCGTCAGGGCGCGTCAGCGGGTGTTGGCGG
GTGTCGGGGCTGGCTTAACTATGCGGCATCAGAGCAGATTGTACTGAGAGTGCACCATATGCGGTGTGAA
ATACCGCACAGATGCGTAAGGAGAAAATACCGCATCAGGCGCCATTCGCCATTCAGGCTGCGCAACTGTT
GGGAAGGGCGATCGGTGCGGGCCTCTTCGCTATTACGCCAGCTGGCGAAAGGGGGATGTGCTGCAAGGCG
ATTAAGTTGGGTAACGCCAGGGTTTTCCCAGTCACGACGTTGTAAAACGACGGCCAGTGAATTCGAGCTC
GGTACCCGGGGACTAACACTCATATTTTATAGATGAGAAGATCGAAGCCCACAAAGGGAAGGCTCTTTGC
CCACAGAACCAGAGCCAGGTCTAGAGCTGCAACTAAATCCTCTGCCACTCTAAGAGAGCTCTCGCTCTAC
TGCCCTGTCTCCCTTTGCCTCCCCATCCCTCTGGCTACAGCTCAGCTCTTCCCACCCCTGTGTCTATCAC
TGAAGGAGTTACCCCCATCTCAGGCATTGACTCAGGATGCCCCTGGTTTAAGGTGGTCTGGCCATGAGTG
GTGGTGGGGACGGTCCCTAGGAGGGCTATCTATGGGAGGTCCCTGGCTGCCCCAGGAGATAGGCCAAGTT
TCTTGGGCACCCCTCAGAGTGGCCTTATTTTTCTCCTCCAGGCAACCTCCAAGTCCCAGATCATGGGGGC
AGGTGCCACTGGCCGCGCCATGGACGGGCCGCGCCTGCTGCTGTTGCTGCTTCTGGGGGTGTCCCTTGGA
GGTGCCAAGGAGGCATGCCCCACAGGCCTGTACACACACAGCGGTGAGTGCTGCAAAGCCTGCAACCTGG
GCGAGGGTGTGGCCCAGCCTTGTGGAGCCAACCAGACCGTGTGTGAGCCCTGCCTGGACAGCGTGACGTT
CTCCGACGTGGTGAGCGCGACCGAGCCGTGCAAGCCGTGCACCGAGTGCGTGGGGCTCCAGAGCATGTCG
GCGCCATGCGTGGAGGCCGACGACGCCGTGTGCCGCTGCGCCTACGGCTACTACCAGGATGAGACGACTG
GGCGCTGCGAGGCGTGCCGCGTGTGCGAGGCGGGCTCGGGCCTCGTGTTCTCCTGCCAGGACAAGCAGAA
CACCGTGTGCGAGGAGTGCCCCGACGGCACGTATTCCGACGAGGCCAACCACGTGGACCCGTGCCTGCCC
TGCACCGTGTGCGAGGACACCGAGCGCCAGCTCCGCGAGTGCACACGCTGGGCCGACGCCGAGTGCGAGG
AGATCCCTGGCCGTTGGATTACACGGTCCACACCCCCAGAGGGCTCGGACAGCACAGCCCCCAGCACCCA
GGAGCCTGAGGCACCTCCAGAACAAGACCTCATAGCCAGCACGGTGGCAGGTGTGGTGACCACAGTGATG
GGCAGCTCCCAGCCCGTGGTGACCCGAGGCACCACCGACAACCTCATCCCTGTCTATTGCTCCATCCTGG
CTGCTGTGGTTGTGGGTCTTGTGGCCTACATAGCCTTCAAGAGGTGGAACAGCCGCGCCAAGCGCTCGGG
TTCGGGTGCCACCAACTTCAGCCTGCTGAAGCAGGCCGGCGACGTGGAGGAGAACCCCGGCCCCTCTCTG
TGGGGTCTGGTCTCCAAGATGCCCCCAGAAAAAGTGCAGCGGCTCTATGTCGACTTTCCCCAACACCTGC
GGCATCTTCTGGGTGACTGGCTGGAGAGCCAGCCCTGGTGAGTCCTGGCTGCTCCCTGCTGGTCCCCCAA
GTCTTCCCTAACTCATCTTCCTTCTCCTTAGATTTTTCTCCCCTCACCCATGGATTCAGAACTTGAGACC
TGTTATTCCATGTGTAGTGACCTAGATTTAGCAGGGAGTCTGTGCCCCATCAAGACCAGGCTATGAATGT
TGACAGATGGAGACCCCATCTCTTAGGAGGCTGAGCCGAAGAGGAGGGGGGTTTGGGCTGGGACAAAGGC
ACTTCTCATAACAGCTAGAAGACTGGGAAACAAGGCGCATGGGTTCCTCTAGAGTCGACCTGCAGGCATG
CAAGCTTGGCGTAATCATGGTCATAGCTGTTTCCTGTGTGAAATTGTTATCCGCTCACAATTCCACACAA
CATACGAGCCGGAAGCATAAAGTGTAAAGCCTGGGGTGCCTAATGAGTGAGCTAACTCACATTAATTGCG
TTGCGCTCACTGCCCGCTTTCCAGTCGGGAAACCTGTCGTGCCAGCTGCATTAATGAATCGGCCAACGCG
CGGGGAGAGGCGGTTTGCGTATTGGGCGCTCTTCCGCTTCCTCGCTCACTGACTCGCTGCGCTCGGTCGT
TCGGCTGCGGCGAGCGGTATCAGCTCACTCAAAGGCGGTAATACGGTTATCCACAGAATCAGGGGATAAC
GCAGGAAAGAACATGTGAGCAAAAGGCCAGCAAAAGGCCAGGAACCGTAAAAAGGCCGCGTTGCTGGCGT
TTTTCCATAGGCTCCGCCCCCCTGACGAGCATCACAAAAATCGACGCTCAAGTCAGAGGTGGCGAAACCC
GACAGGACTATAAAGATACCAGGCGTTTCCCCCTGGAAGCTCCCTCGTGCGCTCTCCTGTTCCGACCCTG
CCGCTTACCGGATACCTGTCCGCCTTTCTCCCTTCGGGAAGCGTGGCGCTTTCTCATAGCTCACGCTGTA
GGTATCTCAGTTCGGTGTAGGTCGTTCGCTCCAAGCTGGGCTGTGTGCACGAACCCCCCGTTCAGCCCGA
CCGCTGCGCCTTATCCGGTAACTATCGTCTTGAGTCCAACCCGGTAAGACACGACTTATCGCCACTGGCA
GCAGCCACTGGTAACAGGATTAGCAGAGCGAGGTATGTAGGCGGTGCTACAGAGTTCTTGAAGTGGTGGC
CTAACTACGGCTACACTAGAAGAACAGTATTTGGTATCTGCGCTCTGCTGAAGCCAGTTACCTTCGGAAA
AAGAGTTGGTAGCTCTTGATCCGGCAAACAAACCACCGCTGGTAGCGGTGGTTTTTTTGTTTGCAAGCAG
CAGATTACGCGCAGAAAAAAAGGATCTCAAGAAGATCCTTTGATCTTTTCTACGGGGTCTGACGCTCAGT
GGAACGAAAACTCACGTTAAGGGATTTTGGTCATGAGATTATCAAAAAGGATCTTCACCTAGATCCTTTT
AAATTAAAAATGAAGTTTTAAATCAATCTAAAGTATATATGAGTAAACTTGGTCTGACAGTTACCAATGC
TTAATCAGTGAGGCACCTATCTCAGCGATCTGTCTATTTCGTTCATCCATAGTTGCCTGACTCCCCGTCG
TGTAGATAACTACGATACGGGAGGGCTTACCATCTGGCCCCAGTGCTGCAATGATACCGCGAGACCCACG
CTCACCGGCTCCAGATTTATCAGCAATAAACCAGCCAGCCGGAAGGGCCGAGCGCAGAAGTGGTCCTGCA
ACTTTATCCGCCTCCATCCAGTCTATTAATTGTTGCCGGGAAGCTAGAGTAAGTAGTTCGCCAGTTAATA
GTTTGCGCAACGTTGTTGCCATTGCTACAGGCATCGTGGTGTCACGCTCGTCGTTTGGTATGGCTTCATT
CAGCTCCGGTTCCCAACGATCAAGGCGAGTTACATGATCCCTCATGTTGTGCAAAAAAGCGGTTAGCTCC
TTCGGTCCTCCGATCGTTGTCAGAAGTAAGTTGGCCGCAGTGTTATCACTCATGGTTATGGCAGCACTGC
ATAATTCTCTTACTGTCATGCCATCCGTAAGATGCTTTTCTGTGACTGGTGAGTACTCAACCAAGTCATT
CTGAGAATAGTGTATGCGGCGACCGAGTTGCTCTTGCCCGGCGTCAATACGGGATAATACCGCGCCACAT
AGCAGAACTTTAAAAGTGCTCATCATTGGAAAACGTTCTTCGGGGCGAAAACTCTCAAGGATCTTACCGC
TGTTGAGATCCAGTTCGATGTAACCCACTCGTGCACCCAACTGATCTTCAGCATCTTTTACTTTCACCAG
CGTTTCTGGGTGAGCAAAAACAGGAAGGCAAAATGCCGCAAAAAAGGGAATAAGGGCGACACGGAAATGT
TGAATACTCATACTCTTCCTTTTTCAATATTATTGAAGCATTTATCAGGGTTATTGTCTCATGAGCGGAT
ACATATTTGAATGTATTTAGAAAAATAAACAAATAGGGGTTCCGCGCACATTTCCCCGAAAAGTGCCACC
TGACGTCTAAGAAACCATTATTATCATGACATTAACCTATAAAAATAGGCGTATCACG
Features (pLannotate 1.2.2; 13 found; start..end, strand, type, name):
     13..48      +  CDS            rop (fragment): Rop protein, which maintains plasmids at low copy number; rop
    150..249     +  misc_feature   bom (fragment): basis of mobility region from pBR322
    255..412     -  CDS            lacZα (fragment): LacZα fragment of β-galactosidase; lacZ fragment
    833..1690    +  CDS            NGFR (fragment): TNR16_HUMAN - Also known as TNFRSF16. Experimental evidence at protein level: Swiss-Prot protein existence level 1. Low affinity receptor which can bind to NGF, BDNF, NTF3, and NTF4. Forms a heterodimeric receptor with SORCS2 that binds the precursor forms of NGF, BDNF and NTF3 with high affinity, and has much lower affinity for mature NGF and BDNF (PubMed:24908487). Plays an important role in differentiation and survival of specific neuronal populations during development (By similarity). Can mediate cell survival as well as cell death of neural cells. Plays a role in the inactivation of RHOA
   1745..1900    +  CDS            Stat6 (fragment): STAT6_MOUSE - Experimental evidence at protein level: Swiss-Prot protein existence level 1. Carries out a dual function: signal transduction and activation of transcription. Involved in IL4/interleukin-4- and IL3/interleukin-3-mediated signaling. From Mus musculus (Mouse).
   2145..2177    +  misc_feature   MCS (fragment): pUC18/19 multiple cloning site
   2214..2230    -  protein_bind   lac operator: The lac repressor binds to the lac operator to inhibit transcription in E. coli. This inhibition can be relieved by adding lactose or isopropyl-β-D-thiogalactopyranoside (IPTG). lac repressor encoded by lacI
   2238..2268    -  promoter       lac promoter: promoter for the E. coli lac operon
   2283..2304    -  protein_bind   CAP binding site: CAP binding activates transcription in the presence of cAMP. E. coli catabolite activator protein
   2317..2409    -  CDS            lacI (fragment): lac repressor; lacI; The lac repressor binds to the lac operator to inhibit transcription in E. coli. This inhibition can be relieved by adding lactose or isopropyl-β-D-thiogalactopyranoside (IPTG).
   2592..3180    -  rep_origin     ori: high-copy-number ColE1/pMB1/pBR322/pUC origin of replication
   3351..4211    -  CDS            AmpR: β-lactamase; bla; confers resistance to ampicillin, carbenicillin, and related antibiotics
   4212..4316    -  promoter       AmpR promoter: bla
