[The description below was written by a language model from this plasmid's Addgene catalogue record and pLannotate feature annotations shown in this document.]
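Description:
pTR-459 tNGFR-P2A-STAT6 is a pUC19-based plasmid of about 4.4 kb, catalogued as a CRISPR vector. It serves as a homology-directed repair donor for knocking a truncated NGFR (tNGFR) marker into the human STAT6 locus. It is propagated in E. coli as a high-copy plasmid from the ColE1/pUC origin and selected with ampicillin through the β-lactamase gene and its own promoter. The remaining backbone annotations are ordinary pUC19 remnants interrupted by the insert: lacZα and MCS fragments, the lac promoter and operator, the CAP binding site, and short rop, bom and lacI fragments. No guide RNA cassette, Cas nuclease or mammalian promoter is annotated, which fits a donor-only template.

The payload sits between the disrupted lacZα and MCS fragments. It contains an NGFR coding fragment of roughly 860 bp, followed shortly by a segment matching the start of STAT6. The annotation tool matched this segment to the mouse protein, but the catalogue lists the insert as human, so the match probably reflects sequence conservation. The construct name indicates a P2A self-cleaving peptide in the short gap between the two, although it is not annotated. The unannotated stretches on either side of these features are probably the genomic homology arms, which the record does not describe. Under this design, in-frame integration at the beginning of the STAT6 coding sequence would put tNGFR-P2A-STAT6 under the endogenous promoter. Edited cells would then display a signalling-deficient surface marker while still producing wild-type STAT6 as a separate protein. Surface tNGFR allows knock-in cells to be detected or enriched by antibody staining. The associated work concerns high-yield genome engineering of primary cells with repair templates, so this plasmid is probably a source for generating such templates.
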