Addgene plasmid #186070: pTR-459 tNGFR-P2A-STAT6
Purpose: Knockin of truncated NGFR to target gene
Depositing lab: Alexander Marson. Depositing organization: J. David Gladstone Institutes. Publication: High-yield genome engineering in primary cells using a hybrid ssDNA repair template and small-molecule cocktails. Shy BR, Vykunta VS, Ha A, Talbot A, Roth TL, Nguyen DN, Pfeifer WG, Chen YY, Blaeschke F, Shifrut E, Vedova S, Mamedov MR, Chung JJ, Li H, Yu R, Wu D, Wolf J, Martin TG, Castro CE, Ye L, Esensten JH, Eyquem J, Marson A. Nat Biotechnol. 2022 Aug 25:10.1038/s41587-022-01418-8. doi: 10.1038/s41587-022-01418-8. PubMed 36008610.
Backbone
  Vector backbone: PUC19
  Vector type: CRISPR
Growth in bacteria
  Bacterial resistance: Ampicillin, 100 μg/mL
  Growth temperature: 37°C
  Growth strain: DH5alpha
  Copy number: High Copy
Gene/Insert
  Gene/Insert name: STAT6
  Species: H. sapiens (human)
  Mutation: WT with tNGFR sequence
  Entrez Gene: STAT6 (a.k.a. D12S1644, HIES6, IL-4-STAT, STAT6B, STAT6C)
  Cloning method: Unknown
Terms and licenses: Academic/Nonprofit Terms; Industry Terms: Not Available to Industry
Depositor comments: Please visit https://www.biorxiv.org/content/10.1101/2021.09.02.458799v1 for bioRxiv preprint.
How to cite: pTR-459 tNGFR-P2A-STAT6 was a gift from Alexander Marson (Addgene plasmid # 186070 ; http://n2t.net/addgene:186070 ; RRID:Addgene_186070)
